Addgene plasmid #77812: MPP3 gRNA (BRDN0001147617)
Purpose: 3rd generation lentiviral gRNA plasmid targeting human MPP3
Depositing lab: John Doench & David Root. Depositing organization: Broad Institute. Publication: Optimized sgRNA design to maximize activity and minimize off-target effects of CRISPR-Cas9. Doench JG, Fusi N, Sullender M, Hegde M, Vaimberg EW, Donovan KF, Smith I, Tothova Z, Wilen C, Orchard R, Virgin HW, Listgarten J, Root DE. Nat Biotechnol. 2016 Jan 18. doi: 10.1038/nbt.3437. PubMed 26780180.
Backbone
  Vector backbone: lentiGuide-Puro
  Backbone manufacturer: Zhang Lab (Addgene plasmid # 52963)
  Vector type: Mammalian Expression, Lentiviral, CRISPR
  Selectable markers: Puromycin
Growth in bacteria
  Bacterial resistance: Ampicillin, 100 μg/mL
  Growth temperature: 37°C
  Growth strain: DH5alpha
  Copy number: High Copy
Gene/Insert
  Gene/Insert name: MPP3 (alt names: MPP3; NM_001932.4)
  gRNA/shRNA sequence: CCTGACAATCTACTCACAGG
  Species: H. sapiens (human)
  Entrez Gene: MPP3 (a.k.a. DLG3)
  Promoter: hU6
  Cloning method: Unknown
  Sequencing primers: 5′ U6-F; 3′ pS2-R
Terms and licenses: Academic/Nonprofit Terms; Industry Terms: Not Available to Industry
Depositor comments: The gRNA was designed to target the following Genbank reference sequence(s): NM_001932.4. Note that this plasmid does NOT contain Cas9. It should be used in conjunction with lentiCas9-Blast (Addgene #52962) or otherwise with cell lines already expressing Cas9. Browse the full kinome gRNA library at http://www.addgene.org/pooled-library/broadgpp-human-kinome/ or visit http://www.broadinstitute.org/rnai/public/ for detailed protocols and information.
How to cite: MPP3 gRNA (BRDN0001147617) was a gift from John Doench & David Root (Addgene plasmid # 77812 ; http://n2t.net/addgene:77812 ; RRID:Addgene_77812)
