[The description below was written by a language model from this plasmid's Addgene catalogue record and pLannotate feature annotations shown in this document.]
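Description:
MPP3 gRNA (BRDN0001147617) is a third-generation lentiviral CRISPR guide plasmid built on the lentiGuide-Puro backbone, carrying a single guide RNA directed against human MPP3 (also known as DLG3; designed against the NM_001932.4 transcript). It is maintained in E. coli as a high-copy plasmid through a ColE1/pUC-type origin with ampicillin selection from the β-lactamase gene. The backbone also retains an f1 origin, an SV40 origin and poly(A) signal, and remnants of a lac/T7/T3 cloning region.

The 8.3 kb annotated sequence shows the typical transfer-vector layout. An RSV promoter drives a truncated HIV-1 5' LTR, making genomic RNA production Tat-independent. This is followed by the Ψ packaging signal with a partial gag sequence, the Rev response element for Rev-dependent nuclear export, and a cPPT/CTS element that aids nuclear import of the reverse-transcribed genome. The 3' LTR carries a ΔU3 deletion, so integrated proviruses are self-inactivating.

Within the viral unit, a human U6 RNA polymerase III promoter transcribes the MPP3-specific spacer fused to the Streptococcus pyogenes Cas9 guide scaffold. A separate EF-1α promoter with its intron A drives puromycin N-acetyltransferase, with a WPRE downstream to enhance transcript expression, allowing puromycin selection of transduced mammalian cells.

The plasmid does not encode Cas9, so it must be paired with a separate Cas9 lentivector or used in cells that already express Cas9. It belongs to a human kinome guide collection designed with optimized on-target and off-target rules, and it is intended for knockout of MPP3 in human cells.
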