Features (pLannotate 1.2.2; 29 found; start..end, strand, type, name):
     14..80      +  CDS            small t antigen (fragment): SV40 (simian virus 40) small t antigen
    106..317     +  promoter       EF-1α core promoter: core promoter for human elongation factor EF-1α
    318..1256    +  intron         EF-1α intron A: intron upstream of the start codon of human EF-1α
   1278..1877    +  CDS            PuroR (fragment): puromycin N-acetyltransferase; pac from Streptomyces; confers resistance to puromycin
   1893..2481    +  misc_feature   WPRE: woodchuck hepatitis virus posttranscriptional regulatory element
   2532..2551    +  misc_feature   cPPT/CTS (fragment): central polypurine tract and central termination sequence of HIV-1
   2553..2786    +  LTR            3' LTR (ΔU3): self-inactivating 3' long terminal repeat (LTR) from HIV-1
   2864..2985    +  polyA_signal   SV40 poly(A) signal: SV40 polyadenylation signal
   3025..3160    +  rep_origin     SV40 ori: SV40 origin of replication
   3181..3199    -  promoter       T7 promoter: promoter for bacteriophage T7 RNA polymerase
   3207..3362    +  CDS            lacZα (fragment): LacZα fragment of β-galactosidase; lacZ fragment
   3367..3795    +  rep_origin     f1 ori (sequence partly withheld): f1 bacteriophage origin of replication; arrow indicates direction of (+) strand synthesis
   3848..3952    +  promoter       AmpR promoter: bla
   3953..4813    +  CDS            AmpR: β-lactamase; bla; confers resistance to ampicillin, carbenicillin, and related antibiotics
   4984..5572    +  rep_origin     ori: high-copy-number ColE1/pMB1/pBR322/pUC origin of replication
   5755..5847    +  CDS            lacI (fragment): lac repressor; lacI; The lac repressor binds to the lac operator to inhibit transcription in E. coli. This inhibition can be relieved by adding lactose or isopropyl-β-D-thiogalactopyranoside (IPTG).
   5860..5881    +  protein_bind   CAP binding site: CAP binding activates transcription in the presence of cAMP. E. coli catabolite activator protein
   5896..5926    +  promoter       lac promoter: promoter for the E. coli lac operon
   5934..5950    +  protein_bind   lac operator: The lac repressor binds to the lac operator to inhibit transcription in E. coli. This inhibition can be relieved by adding lactose or isopropyl-β-D-thiogalactopyranoside (IPTG). lac repressor encoded by lacI
   5995..6013    +  promoter       T3 promoter: promoter for bacteriophage T3 RNA polymerase
   6041..6267    +  promoter       RSV promoter: Rous sarcoma virus enhancer/promoter
   6268..6448    +  LTR            5' LTR (truncated): truncated 5' long terminal repeat (LTR) from HIV-1
   6495..6620    +  misc_feature   HIV-1 Ψ: packaging signal of human immunodeficiency virus type 1
   6604..6967    +  CDS            HIV-1 gag (fragment): gag protein from human immunodeficiency virus 1; gag
   7113..7346    +  misc_feature   RRE: The Rev response element (RRE) of HIV-1 allows for Rev-dependent mRNA export from the nucleus to the cytoplasm.
   7723..7749    +  CDS            Rev (fragment): human immunodeficiency virus 1 (HIV-1) Rev protein; rev; enhances nuclear export of unspliced and incompletely spliced viral mRNAs
   7753..7993    +  promoter       U6 promoter: RNA polymerase III promoter for human U6 snRNA
   8023..8098    +  misc_RNA       gRNA scaffold: guide RNA scaffold for the Streptococcus pyogenes CRISPR/Cas9 system
   8154..8271    +  misc_feature   cPPT/CTS: central polypurine tract and central termination sequence of HIV-1
>Addgene plasmid #77812 | MPP3 gRNA (BRDN0001147617) | addgene full sequence | sequence record 188458 | Addgene Assembled Sequence
CCCGGGTGCAAAGATGGATAAAGTTTTAAACAGAGAGGAATCTTTGCAGCTAATGGACCTTCTAGGTCTT
GAAAGGAGTGGGAATTGGCTCCGGTGCCCGTCAGTGGGCAGAGCGCACATCGCCCACAGTCCCCGAGAAG
TTGGGGGGAGGGGTCGGCAATTGATCCGGTGCCTAGAGAAGGTGGCGCGGGGTAAACTGGGAAAGTGATG
TCGTGTACTGGCTCCGCCTTTTTCCCGAGGGTGGGGGAGAACCGTATATAAGTGCAGTAGTCGCCGTGAA
CGTTCTTTTTCGCAACGGGTTTGCCGCCAGAACACAGGTAAGTGCCGTGTGTGGTTCCCGCGGGCCTGGC
CTCTTTACGGGTTATGGCCCTTGCGTGCCTTGAATTACTTCCACCTGGCTGCAGTACGTGATTCTTGATC
CCGAGCTTCGGGTTGGAAGTGGGTGGGAGAGTTCGAGGCCTTGCGCTTAAGGAGCCCCTTCGCCTCGTGC
TTGAGTTGAGGCCTGGCCTGGGCGCTGGGGCCGCCGCGTGCGAATCTGGTGGCACCTTCGCGCCTGTCTC
GCTGCTTTCGATAAGTCTCTAGCCATTTAAAATTTTTGATGACCTGCTGCGACGCTTTTTTTCTGGCAAG
ATAGTCTTGTAAATGCGGGCCAAGATCTGCACACTGGTATTTCGGTTTTTGGGGCCGCGGGCGGCGACGG
GGCCCGTGCGTCCCAGCGCACATGTTCGGCGAGGCGGGGCCTGCGAGCGCGGCCACCGAGAATCGGACGG
GGGTAGTCTCAAGCTGGCCGGCCTGCTCTGGTGCCTGGCCTCGCGCCGCCGTGTATCGCCCCGCCCTGGG
CGGCAAGGCTGGCCCGGTCGGCACCAGTTGCGTGAGCGGAAAGATGGCCGCTTCCCGGCCCTGCTGCAGG
GAGCTCAAAATGGAGGACGCGGCGCTCGGGAGAGCGGGCGGGTGAGTCACCCACACAAAGGAAAAGGGCC
TTTCCGTCCTCAGCCGTCGCTTCATGTGACTCCACGGAGTACCGGGCGCCGTCCAGGCACCTCGATTAGT
TCTCGAGCTTTTGGAGTACGTCGTCTTTAGGTTGGGGGGAGGGGTTTTATGCGATGGAGTTTCCCCACAC
TGAGTGGGTGGAGACTGAAGTTAGGCCAGCTTGGCACTTGATGTAATTCTCCTTGGAATTTGCCCTTTTT
GAGTTTGGATCTTGGTTCATTCTCAAGCCTCAGACAGTGGTTCAAAGTTTTTTTCTTCCATTTCAGGTGT
CGTGACGTACGGCCACCATGACCGAGTACAAGCCCACGGTGCGCCTCGCCACCCGCGACGACGTCCCCAG
GGCCGTACGCACCCTCGCCGCCGCGTTCGCCGACTACCCCGCCACGCGCCACACCGTCGATCCGGACCGC
CACATCGAGCGGGTCACCGAGCTGCAAGAACTCTTCCTCACGCGCGTCGGGCTCGACATCGGCAAGGTGT
GGGTCGCGGACGACGGCGCCGCCGTGGCGGTCTGGACCACGCCGGAGAGCGTCGAAGCGGGGGCGGTGTT
CGCCGAGATCGGCCCGCGCATGGCCGAGTTGAGCGGTTCCCGGCTGGCCGCGCAGCAACAGATGGAAGGC
CTCCTGGCGCCGCACCGGCCCAAGGAGCCCGCGTGGTTCCTGGCCACCGTCGGAGTCTCGCCCGACCACC
AGGGCAAGGGTCTGGGCAGCGCCGTCGTGCTCCCCGGAGTGGAGGCGGCCGAGCGCGCCGGGGTGCCCGC
CTTCCTGGAGACCTCCGCGCCCCGCAACCTCCCCTTCTACGAGCGGCTCGGCTTCACCGTCACCGCCGAC
GTCGAGGTGCCCGAAGGACCGCGCACCTGGTGCATGACCCGCAAGCCCGGTGCCTGAACGCGTTAAGTCG
ACAATCAACCTCTGGATTACAAAATTTGTGAAAGATTGACTGGTATTCTTAACTATGTTGCTCCTTTTAC
GCTATGTGGATACGCTGCTTTAATGCCTTTGTATCATGCTATTGCTTCCCGTATGGCTTTCATTTTCTCC
TCCTTGTATAAATCCTGGTTGCTGTCTCTTTATGAGGAGTTGTGGCCCGTTGTCAGGCAACGTGGCGTGG
TGTGCACTGTGTTTGCTGACGCAACCCCCACTGGTTGGGGCATTGCCACCACCTGTCAGCTCCTTTCCGG
GACTTTCGCTTTCCCCCTCCCTATTGCCACGGCGGAACTCATCGCCGCCTGCCTTGCCCGCTGCTGGACA
GGGGCTCGGCTGTTGGGCACTGACAATTCCGTGGTGTTGTCGGGGAAATCATCGTCCTTTCCTTGGCTGC
TCGCCTGTGTTGCCACCTGGATTCTGCGCGGGACGTCCTTCTGCTACGTCCCTTCGGCCCTCAATCCAGC
GGACCTTCCTTCCCGCGGCCTGCTGCCGGCTCTGCGGCCTCTTCCGCGTCTTCGCCTTCGCCCTCAGACG
AGTCGGATCTCCCTTTGGGCCGCCTCCCCGCGTCGACTTTAAGACCAATGACTTACAAGGCAGCTGTAGA
TCTTAGCCACTTTTTAAAAGAAAAGGGGGGACTGGAAGGGCTAATTCACTCCCAACGAAGACAAGATCTG
CTTTTTGCTTGTACTGGGTCTCTCTGGTTAGACCAGATCTGAGCCTGGGAGCTCTCTGGCTAACTAGGGA
ACCCACTGCTTAAGCCTCAATAAAGCTTGCCTTGAGTGCTTCAAGTAGTGTGTGCCCGTCTGTTGTGTGA
CTCTGGTAACTAGAGATCCCTCAGACCCTTTTAGTCAGTGTGGAAAATCTCTAGCAGTACGTATAGTAGT
TCATGTCATCTTATTATTCAGTATTTATAACTTGCAAAGAAATGAATATCAGAGAGTGAGAGGAACTTGT
TTATTGCAGCTTATAATGGTTACAAATAAAGCAATAGCATCACAAATTTCACAAATAAAGCATTTTTTTC
ACTGCATTCTAGTTGTGGTTTGTCCAAACTCATCAATGTATCTTATCATGTCTGGCTCTAGCTATCCCGC
CCCTAACTCCGCCCATCCCGCCCCTAACTCCGCCCAGTTCCGCCCATTCTCCGCCCCATGGCTGACTAAT
TTTTTTTATTTATGCAGAGGCCGAGGCCGCCTCGGCCTCTGAGCTATTCCAGAAGTAGTGAGGAGGCTTT
TTTGGAGGCCTAGGGACGTACCCAATTCGCCCTATAGTGAGTCGTATTACGCGCGCTCACTGGCCGTCGT
TTTACAACGTCGTGACTGGGAAAACCCTGGCGTTACCCAACTTAATCGCCTTGCAGCACATCCCCCTTTC
GCCAGCTGGCGTAATAGCGAAGAGGCCCGCACCGATCGCCCTTCCCAACAGTTGCGCAGCCTGAATGGCG
AATGGG
[124 nt withheld, positions 3367-3490]
C
[91 nt withheld, positions 3492-3582]
A
[49 nt withheld, positions 3584-3632]
CCTTTGACGTTGGAGTCCACGTTCTTT
[37 nt withheld, positions 3660-3696]
ACCCTATCTCGGTCTATTCTTTTGATTTATAAGGGATTTTGCCGATTTCGGCCTATTGGTTAAAAAATGA
GCTGATTTAACAAAAATTTAACGCGAATTTTAACAAAATATTAACGCTTACAATTTAGGTGGCACTTTTC
GGGGAAATGTGCGCGGAACCCCTATTTGTTTATTTTTCTAAATACATTCAAATATGTATCCGCTCATGAG
ACAATAACCCTGATAAATGCTTCAATAATATTGAAAAAGGAAGAGTATGAGTATTCAACATTTCCGTGTC
GCCCTTATTCCCTTTTTTGCGGCATTTTGCCTTCCTGTTTTTGCTCACCCAGAAACGCTGGTGAAAGTAA
AAGATGCTGAAGATCAGTTGGGTGCACGAGTGGGTTACATCGAACTGGATCTCAACAGCGGTAAGATCCT
TGAGAGTTTTCGCCCCGAAGAACGTTTTCCAATGATGAGCACTTTTAAAGTTCTGCTATGTGGCGCGGTA
TTATCCCGTATTGACGCCGGGCAAGAGCAACTCGGTCGCCGCATACACTATTCTCAGAATGACTTGGTTG
AGTACTCACCAGTCACAGAAAAGCATCTTACGGATGGCATGACAGTAAGAGAATTATGCAGTGCTGCCAT
AACCATGAGTGATAACACTGCGGCCAACTTACTTCTGACAACGATCGGAGGACCGAAGGAGCTAACCGCT
TTTTTGCACAACATGGGGGATCATGTAACTCGCCTTGATCGTTGGGAACCGGAGCTGAATGAAGCCATAC
CAAACGACGAGCGTGACACCACGATGCCTGTAGCAATGGCAACAACGTTGCGCAAACTATTAACTGGCGA
ACTACTTACTCTAGCTTCCCGGCAACAATTAATAGACTGGATGGAGGCGGATAAAGTTGCAGGACCACTT
CTGCGCTCGGCCCTTCCGGCTGGCTGGTTTATTGCTGATAAATCTGGAGCCGGTGAGCGTGGGTCTCGCG
GTATCATTGCAGCACTGGGGCCAGATGGTAAGCCCTCCCGTATCGTAGTTATCTACACGACGGGGAGTCA
GGCAACTATGGATGAACGAAATAGACAGATCGCTGAGATAGGTGCCTCACTGATTAAGCATTGGTAACTG
TCAGACCAAGTTTACTCATATATACTTTAGATTGATTTAAAACTTCATTTTTAATTTAAAAGGATCTAGG
TGAAGATCCTTTTTGATAATCTCATGACCAAAATCCCTTAACGTGAGTTTTCGTTCCACTGAGCGTCAGA
CCCCGTAGAAAAGATCAAAGGATCTTCTTGAGATCCTTTTTTTCTGCGCGTAATCTGCTGCTTGCAAACA
AAAAAACCACCGCTACCAGCGGTGGTTTGTTTGCCGGATCAAGAGCTACCAACTCTTTTTCCGAAGGTAA
CTGGCTTCAGCAGAGCGCAGATACCAAATACTGTTCTTCTAGTGTAGCCGTAGTTAGGCCACCACTTCAA
GAACTCTGTAGCACCGCCTACATACCTCGCTCTGCTAATCCTGTTACCAGTGGCTGCTGCCAGTGGCGAT
AAGTCGTGTCTTACCGGGTTGGACTCAAGACGATAGTTACCGGATAAGGCGCAGCGGTCGGGCTGAACGG
GGGGTTCGTGCACACAGCCCAGCTTGGAGCGAACGACCTACACCGAACTGAGATACCTACAGCGTGAGCT
ATGAGAAAGCGCCACGCTTCCCGAAGGGAGAAAGGCGGACAGGTATCCGGTAAGCGGCAGGGTCGGAACA
GGAGAGCGCACGAGGGAGCTTCCAGGGGGAAACGCCTGGTATCTTTATAGTCCTGTCGGGTTTCGCCACC
TCTGACTTGAGCGTCGATTTTTGTGATGCTCGTCAGGGGGGCGGAGCCTATGGAAAAACGCCAGCAACGC
GGCCTTTTTACGGTTCCTGGCCTTTTGCTGGCCTTTTGCTCACATGTTCTTTCCTGCGTTATCCCCTGAT
TCTGTGGATAACCGTATTACCGCCTTTGAGTGAGCTGATACCGCTCGCCGCAGCCGAACGACCGAGCGCA
GCGAGTCAGTGAGCGAGGAAGCGGAAGAGCGCCCAATACGCAAACCGCCTCTCCCCGCGCGTTGGCCGAT
TCATTAATGCAGCTGGCACGACAGGTTTCCCGACTGGAAAGCGGGCAGTGAGCGCAACGCAATTAATGTG
AGTTAGCTCACTCATTAGGCACCCCAGGCTTTACACTTTATGCTTCCGGCTCGTATGTTGTGTGGAATTG
TGAGCGGATAACAATTTCACACAGGAAACAGCTATGACCATGATTACGCCAAGCGCGCAATTAACCCTCA
CTAAAGGGAACAAAAGCTGGAGCTGCAAGCTTAATGTAGTCTTATGCAATACTCTTGTAGTCTTGCAACA
TGGTAACGATGAGTTAGCAACATGCCTTACAAGGAGAGAAAAAGCACCGTGCATGCCGATTGGTGGAAGT
AAGGTGGTACGATCGTGCCTTATTAGGAAGGCAACAGACGGGTCTGACATGGATTGGACGAACCACTGAA
TTGCCGCATTGCAGAGATATTGTATTTAAGTGCCTAGCTCGATACATAAACGGGTCTCTCTGGTTAGACC
AGATCTGAGCCTGGGAGCTCTCTGGCTAACTAGGGAACCCACTGCTTAAGCCTCAATAAAGCTTGCCTTG
AGTGCTTCAAGTAGTGTGTGCCCGTCTGTTGTGTGACTCTGGTAACTAGAGATCCCTCAGACCCTTTTAG
TCAGTGTGGAAAATCTCTAGCAGTGGCGCCCGAACAGGGACTTGAAAGCGAAAGGGAAACCAGAGGAGCT
CTCTCGACGCAGGACTCGGCTTGCTGAAGCGCGCACGGCAAGAGGCGAGGGGCGGCGACTGGTGAGTACG
CCAAAAATTTTGACTAGCGGAGGCTAGAAGGAGAGAGATGGGTGCGAGAGCGTCAGTATTAAGCGGGGGA
GAATTAGATCGCGATGGGAAAAAATTCGGTTAAGGCCAGGGGGAAAGAAAAAATATAAATTAAAACATAT
AGTATGGGCAAGCAGGGAGCTAGAACGATTCGCAGTTAATCCTGGCCTGTTAGAAACATCAGAAGGCTGT
AGACAAATACTGGGACAGCTACAACCATCCCTTCAGACAGGATCAGAAGAACTTAGATCATTATATAATA
CAGTAGCAACCCTCTATTGTGTGCATCAAAGGATAGAGATAAAAGACACCAAGGAAGCTTTAGACAAGAT
AGAGGAAGAGCAAAACAAAAGTAAGACCACCGCACAGCAAGCGGCCGCTGATCTTCAGACCTGGAGGAGG
AGATATGAGGGACAATTGGAGAAGTGAATTATATAAATATAAAGTAGTAAAAATTGAACCATTAGGAGTA
GCACCCACCAAGGCAAAGAGAAGAGTGGTGCAGAGAGAAAAAAGAGCAGTGGGAATAGGAGCTTTGTTCC
TTGGGTTCTTGGGAGCAGCAGGAAGCACTATGGGCGCAGCGTCAATGACGCTGACGGTACAGGCCAGACA
ATTATTGTCTGGTATAGTGCAGCAGCAGAACAATTTGCTGAGGGCTATTGAGGCGCAACAGCATCTGTTG
CAACTCACAGTCTGGGGCATCAAGCAGCTCCAGGCAAGAATCCTGGCTGTGGAAAGATACCTAAAGGATC
AACAGCTCCTGGGGATTTGGGGTTGCTCTGGAAAACTCATTTGCACCACTGCTGTGCCTTGGAATGCTAG
TTGGAGTAATAAATCTCTGGAACAGATTTGGAATCACACGACCTGGATGGAGTGGGACAGAGAAATTAAC
AATTACACAAGCTTAATACACTCCTTAATTGAAGAATCGCAAAACCAGCAAGAAAAGAATGAACAAGAAT
TATTGGAATTAGATAAATGGGCAAGTTTGTGGAATTGGTTTAACATAACAAATTGGCTGTGGTATATAAA
ATTATTCATAATGATAGTAGGAGGCTTGGTAGGTTTAAGAATAGTTTTTGCTGTACTTTCTATAGTGAAT
AGAGTTAGGCAGGGATATTCACCATTATCGTTTCAGACCCACCTCCCAACCCCGAGGGGACCCAGAGAGG
GCCTATTTCCCATGATTCCTTCATATTTGCATATACGATACAAGGCTGTTAGAGAGATAATTAGAATTAA
TTTGACTGTAAACACAAAGATATTAGTACAAAATACGTGACGTAGAAAGTAATAATTTCTTGGGTAGTTT
GCAGTTTTAAAATTATGTTTTAAAATGGACTATCATATGCTTACCGTAACTTGAAAGTATTTCGATTTCT
TGGCTTTATATATCTTGTGGAAAGGACGAAACACCGCCTGACAATCTACTCACAGGGTTTTAGAGCTAGA
AATAGCAAGTTAAAATAAGGCTAGTCCGTTATCAACTTGAAAAAGTGGCACCGAGTCGGTGCTTTTTTAA
GCTTGGCGTAACTAGATCTTGAGACAAATGGCAGTATTCATCCACAATTTTAAAAGAAAAGGGGGGATTG
GGGGGTACAGTGCAGGGGAAAGAATAGTAGACATAATAGCAACAGACATACAAACTAAAGAATTACAAAA
ACAAATTACAAAAATTCAAAATTTTCGGGTTTATTACAGGGACAGCAGAGATCCACTTTGGCGCCGGCTC
GAGGGGG
