>Addgene plasmid #77812 | MPP3 gRNA (BRDN0001147617) | depositor partial sequence | sequence record 145272 | Target Sequence
CCTGACAATCTACTCACAGG
