>Addgene plasmid #77812 | MPP3 gRNA (BRDN0001147617) | addgene partial sequence | sequence record 188457 | hU6-F
TATCATATGCTTACCGTAACTTGAAAGTATTTCGATTTCTTGGCTTTATATATCTTGTGGAAAGGACGAA
ACACCGCCTGACAATCTACTCACAGGGTTTTAGAGCTAGAAATAGCAAGTTAAAATAAGGCTAGTCCGTT
ATCAACTTGAAAAAGTGGCACCGAGTCGGTGCTTTTTTAAGCTTGGCGTAACTAGATCTTGAGACAAATG
GCAGTATTCATCCACAATTTTAAAAGAAAAGGGGGGATTGGGGGGTACAGTGCAGGGGAAAGAATAGTAG
ACATAATAGCAACAGACATACAAACTAAAGAATTACAAAAACAAATTACAAAAATTCAAAATTTTCGGGT
TTATTACAGGGACAGCAGAGATCCACTTTGGCGCCGGCTCGAGGGGGCCCGGGTGCAAAGATGGATAAAG
TTTTAAACAGAGAGGAATCTTTGCAGCTAATGGACCTTCTAGGTCTTGAAAGGAGTGGGAATTGGCTCCG
GTGCCCGTCAGTGGGCAGAGCGCACATCGCCCACAGTCCCCGAGAAGTTGGGGGGAGGGGTCGGCAATTG
ATCCGGTGCC
